>Addgene plasmid #168605 | pDONR223 HCoV-HKU1 N2_stop | addgene full sequence | sequence record 333814 | Addgene NGS Result
GTAAAACGACGGCCAGTCTTAAGCTCGGGCCCCAAATAATGATTTTATTTTGACTGATAGTGACCTGTTC
GTTGCAACAAATTGATGAGCAATGCTTTTTTATAATGCCAACTTTGTACAAAAAAGTTGGCATGCTGGAA
GTAGAAGCTCCTCTGGAAATCGTTCAGGAATCCTCAAGAAAACTTCTTGGGCTGACCAATCTGAGCGAAA
TTACCAAACCTTTAATAGAGGCAGAAAAACCCAACCTAAATTCACTGTGTCTACTCAACCACAAGGAAAT
ACTATCCCACATTATTCCTGGTTCTCCGGGATCACTCAATTTCAAAAAGGTAGAGACTTTAAATTTTCAG
ATGGTCAAGGAGTTCCCATTGCTTTCGGAGTACCCCCTTCTGAAGCAAAAGGATATTGGTATAGACACAG
CCGGCGTTCTTTTAAAACAGCTGATGGTCAACAAAAGCAGTTGTTACCGAGATGGTATTTCTACTATCTC
GGTACCGGCCCATATGCCAATGCATCCTATGGTGAATCCCTCGAAGGGGTCTTCTGGGTTGCTAATCACC
AAGCTGACACTTCTACTCCCTCCGATGTTTCGTCAAGGCATACTACTACTCAAGAAGCTATCCCTACTAG
GTTTCCGCCTGGTACGATTTTGCCTCAAGGCTATTATGTTGAAGGCTCAGGAAGGTCTGCTTCTAATAGT
CGACCAGGTTCACGTTCTCAATCACGTGGACCCAATAATCGTTCATTAATACCCAACTTTCTTGTACAAA
GTTGGCATTATAAGAAAGCATTGCTTATCAATTTGTTGCAACGAACAGGTCACTATCAGTCAAAATAAAA
TCATTATTTGCCATCCAGCTGATATCCCCTATAGTGAGTCGTATTACATGGTCATAGCTGTTTCCTGGCA
GCTCTGGCCCGTGTCTCAAAATCTCTGATGTTACATTGCACAAGATAAAAATATATCATCATGCCTCCTC
TAGACCAGCCAGGACAGAAATGCCTCGACTTCGCTGCTACCCAAGGTTGCCGGGTGACGCACACCGTGGA
AACGGATGAAGGCACGAACCCAGTGGACATAAGCCTGTTCGGTTCGTAAGCTGTAATGCAAGTAGCGTAT
GCGCTCACGCAACTGGTCCAGAACCTTGACCGAACGCAGCGGTGGTAACGGCGCAGTGGCGGTTTTCATG
GCTTGTTATGACTGTTTTTTTGGGGTACAGTCTATGCCTCGGGCATCCAAGCAGCAAGCGCGTTACGCCG
TGGGTCGATGTTTGATGTTATGGAGCAGCAACGATGTTACGCAGCAGGGCAGTCGCCCTAAAACAAAGTT
AAACATTATGAGGGAAGCGGTGATCGCCGAAGTATCGACTCAACTATCAGAGGTAGTTGGCGTCATCGAG
CGCCATCTCGAACCGACGTTGCTGGCCGTACATTTGTACGGCTCCGCAGTGGATGGCGGCCTGAAGCCAC
ACAGTGATATTGATTTGCTGGTTACGGTGACCGTAAGGCTTGATGAAACAACGCGGCGAGCTTTGATCAA
CGACCTTTTGGAAACTTCGGCTTCCCCTGGAGAGAGCGAGATTCTCCGCGCTGTAGAAGTCACCATTGTT
GTGCACGACGACATCATTCCGTGGCGTTATCCAGCTAAGCGCGAACTGCAATTTGGAGAATGGCAGCGCA
ATGACATTCTTGCAGGTATCTTCGAGCCAGCCACGATCGACATTGATCTGGCTATCTTGCTGACAAAAGC
AAGAGAACATAGCGTTGCCTTGGTAGGTCCAGCGGCGGAGGAACTCTTTGATCCGGTTCCTGAACAGGAT
CTATTTGAGGCGCTAAATGAAACCTTAACGCTATGGAACTCGCCGCCCGACTGGGCTGGCGATGAGCGAA
ATGTAGTGCTTACGTTGTCCCGCATTTGGTACAGCGCAGTAACCGGCAAAATCGCGCCGAAGGATGTCGC
TGCCGACTGGGCAATGGAGCGCCTGCCGGCCCAGTATCAGCCCGTCATACTTGAAGCTAGACAGGCTTAT
CTTGGACAAGAAGAAGATCGCTTGGCCTCGCGCGCAGATCAGTTGGAAGAATTTGTCCACTACGTGAAAG
GCGAGATCACCAAGGTAGTCGGCAAATAACCCTCGAGCCACCCATGACCAAAATCCCTTAACGTGAGTTA
CGCGTCGTTCCACTGAGCGTCAGACCCCGTAGAAAAGATCAAAGGATCTTCTTGAGATCCTTTTTTTCTG
CGCGTAATCTGCTGCTTGCAAACAAAAAAACCACCGCTACCAGCGGTGGTTTGTTTGCCGGATCAAGAGC
TACCAACTCTTTTTCCGAAGGTAACTGGCTTCAGCAGAGCGCAGATACCAAATACTGTTCTTCTAGTGTA
GCCGTAGTTAGGCCACCACTTCAAGAACTCTGTAGCACCGCCTACATACCTCGCTCTGCTAATCCTGTTA
CCAGTGGCTGCTGCCAGTGGCGATAAGTCGTGTCTTACCGGGTTGGACTCAAGACGATAGTTACCGGATA
AGGCGCAGCGGTCGGGCTGAACGGGGGGTTCGTGCACACAGCCCAGCTTGGAGCGAACGACCTACACCGA
ACTGAGATACCTACAGCGTGAGCTATGAGAAAGCGCCACGCTTCCCGAAGGGAGAAAGGCGGACAGGTAT
CCGGTAAGCGGCAGGGTCGGAACAGGAGAGCGCACGAGGGAGCTTCCAGGGGGAAACGCCTGGTATCTTT
ATAGTCCTGTCGGGTTTCGCCACCTCTGACTTGAGCGTCGATTTTTGTGATGCTCGTCAGGGGGGCGGAG
CCTATGGAAAAACGCCAGCAACGCGGCCTTTTTACGGTTCCTGGCCTTTTGCTGGCCTTTTGCTCACATG
TTCTTTCCTGCGTTATCCCCTGATTCTGTGGATAACCGTATTACCGCCTTTGAGTGAGCTGATACCGCTC
GCCGCAGCCGAACGACCGAGCGCAGCGAGTCAGTGAGCGAGGAAGCGGAAGAGCGCCCAATACGCAAACC
GCCTCTCCCCGCGCGTTGGCCGATTCATTAATGCAGCTGGCACGACAGGTTTCCCGACTGGAAAGCGGGC
AGTGAGCGCAACGCAATTAATACGCGTACCGCTAGCCAGGAAGAGTTTGTAGAAACGCAAAAAGGCCATC
CGTCAGGATGGCCTTCTGCTTAGTTTGATGCCTGGCAGTTTATGGCGGGCGTCCTGCCCGCCACCCTCCG
GGCCGTTGCTTCACAACGTTCAAATCCGCTCCCGGCGGATTTGTCCTACTCAGGAGAGCGTTCACCGACA
AACAACAGATAAAACGAAAGGCCCAGTCTTCCGACTGAGCCTTTCGTTTTATTTGATGCCTGGCAGTTCC
CTACTCTCGCGTTAACGCTAGCATGGATGTTTTCCCAGTCACGACGTT
Features (pLannotate 1.2.2; 12 found; start..end, strand, type, name):
     34..129     +  protein_bind   attL3: mutant version of attL; recombination site for the Gateway® LR reaction LR Clonase™
    132..746     +  CDS            N: IORF_CVHN1 - Also known as I. Protein inferred from homology: Swiss-Prot protein existence level 3. Structural protein that is not essential for the viral replication either in tissue culture or in its natural host. From Human coronavirus HKU1 (isolate N1) (HCoV-HKU1).
    751..850     -  protein_bind   attL2: mutant version of attL; recombination site for the Gateway® LR reaction LR Clonase™
    868..886     -  promoter       T7 promoter: promoter for bacteriophage T7 RNA polymerase
   1076..1099    +  promoter       Pc promoter (fragment): intI1 (promoter lies within the coding sequence); class 1 integron promoter
   1275..1331    +  CDS            GmR (fragment): gentamycin acetyltransferase; aacC1; confers resistance to gentamycin
   1338..2129    +  CDS            SmR: aminoglycoside adenylyltransferase (Murphy, 1985); aadA; confers resistance to spectinomycin and streptomycin
   2222..2810    +  rep_origin     ori: high-copy-number ColE1/pMB1/pBR322/pUC origin of replication
   2993..3085    +  CDS            lacI (fragment): lac repressor; lacI; The lac repressor binds to the lac operator to inhibit transcription in E. coli. This inhibition can be relieved by adding lactose or isopropyl-β-D-thiogalactopyranoside (IPTG).
   3140..3167    -  terminator     rrnB T2 terminator: transcription terminator T2 from the E. coli rrnB gene
   3299..3342    +  terminator     rrnB T1 terminator: Escherichia coli rrnB; transcription terminator T1 from the E. coli rrnB gene
   3389..17      -  CDS            lacZα (fragment) (across the origin): LacZα fragment of β-galactosidase; lacZ fragment
