[The description below was written by a language model from this plasmid's Addgene catalogue record and pLannotate feature annotations shown in this document.]
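Description:
pDONR223 HCoV-HKU1 N2_stop is a Gateway-compatible Entry clone built on the pDONR223 donor backbone, carrying the N2 open reading frame of human coronavirus HKU1. It is a bacterial cloning plasmid rather than an expression vector. It replicates in E. coli from a high-copy ColE1/pUC-type origin and is selected with spectinomycin through the aadA (SmR) aminoglycoside adenylyltransferase gene. That gene sits downstream of a class 1 integron Pc promoter fragment and a remnant of a gentamicin acetyltransferase gene. The sequenced plasmid is 3,408 nt, smaller than the 5,005 bp listed for the empty backbone. This is expected, because the BP reaction replaces the donor vector's selection cassette with the much shorter insert.

The 618 bp insert is annotated as a roughly 615 nt coding sequence matching the HKU1 isolate N1 "I" protein, also called the internal ORF protein. This is an accessory structural protein that is described as dispensable for viral replication. The ORF is flanked by two attL recombination sites, one labelled by the annotation software as attL3 and the other as attL2, so an LR Clonase reaction can transfer it into any compatible Destination vector. The "_stop" suffix suggests the clone keeps a stop codon, which would suit native or N-terminally tagged expression rather than C-terminal fusions, although the record does not say this explicitly. Other backbone elements are a T7 promoter next to the attL2 site, rrnB T1 and T2 terminators that insulate the cloning region, and small lacI and lacZα fragments. M13 forward and reverse primer sites are used for sequencing. The clone belongs to a collection of human coronavirus protein-coding sequences intended for flexible shuttling into diverse downstream assay vectors.
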