Addgene plasmid #168605: pDONR223 HCoV-HKU1 N2_stop
Purpose: Gateway-compatible Entry vector
Depositing lab: Fritz Roth. Depositing organization: Sinai Health System. Publication: A resource of human coronavirus protein-coding sequences in a flexible, multipurpose Gateway Entry clone collection. Weller B, Lin CW, Pogoutse O, Sauer M, Marin-de la Rosa N, Strobel A, Young V, Knapp JJ, Rayhan A, Falter C, Kim DK, Roth FP, Falter-Braun P. G3 (Bethesda). 2023 Jul 5;13(7):jkad105. doi: 10.1093/g3journal/jkad105. PubMed 37267226.
Backbone
  Vector backbone: pDONR223
  Backbone manufacturer: Rual et al, Genome Res. 14:2128-2135, 2004.
  Backbone size w/o insert (bp): 5005
  Vector type: Other
Growth in bacteria
  Bacterial resistance: Spectinomycin, 50 μg/mL
  Growth temperature: 37°C
  Growth strain: DH5alpha
  Copy number: Unknown
Gene/Insert
  Gene/Insert name: N2
  Species: Other
  Insert size (bp): 618
  Entrez Gene: N2 (a.k.a. HCHV1gp8)
  Cloning method: Gateway Cloning
  Sequencing primers: 5′ m13-For; 3′ m13-Rev
Resource information
  A portion of this plasmid was derived from a plasmid made by: Falter-Braun Lab
Terms and licenses: Academic/Nonprofit Terms; Industry Terms
How to cite: pDONR223 HCoV-HKU1 N2_stop was a gift from Fritz Roth (Addgene plasmid # 168605 ; http://n2t.net/addgene:168605 ; RRID:Addgene_168605)
